>Addgene plasmid #177329 | pF1-Hs Cdk1/cyclin B1/Cks1 | addgene full sequence | sequence record 348397 | Addgene NGS Result
GTACTAGAGGATCATAATCAGCCATACCACATTTGTAGAGGTTTTACTTGCTTTAAAAAACCTCCCACAC
CTCCCCCTGAACCTGAAACATAAAATGAATGCAATTGTTGTTGTTAACTTGTTTATTGCAGCTTATAATG
GTTACAAATAAAGCAATAGCATCACAAATTTCACAAATAAAGCATTTTTTTCACTGCATTCTAGTTGTGG
TTTGTCCAAACTCATCAATGTATCTTATCATGTCTGGATCTGATCACTGCTTGAGCCTAGGAGATCCGAA
CCAGATAAGTGAAATCTAGTTCCAAACTATTTTGTCATTTTTAATTTTCGTATTAGCTTACGACGCTACA
CCCAGTTCCCATCTATTTTGTCACTCTTCCCTAAATAATCCTTAAAAACTCCATTTCCACCCCTCCCAGT
TCCCAACTATTTTGTCCGCCCACAGCGGGGCATTTTTCTTCCTGTTATGTTTTTAATCAAACATCCTGCC
AACTCCATGTGACAAACCGTCATCTTCGGCTACTTTTTCTCTGTCACAGAATGAAAATTTTTCTGTCATC
TCTTCGTTATTAATGTTTGTAATTGACTGAATATCAACGCTTATTTGCAGCCTGAATGGCGAATGGG
[124 nt withheld, positions 628-751]
C
[91 nt withheld, positions 753-843]
A
[49 nt withheld, positions 845-893]
CCTTTGACGTTGGAGTCCACGTTCTT
[37 nt withheld, positions 920-956]
ACCCTATCTCGGTCTATTCTTTTGATTTATAAGGGATTTTGCCGATTTCGGCCTATTGGTTAAAAAATGA
GCTGATTTAACAAAAATTTAACGCGAATTTTAACAAAATATTAACGCTTACAATTTAGGTGGCACTTTTC
GGGGAAATGTGCGCGGAACCCCTATTTGTTTATTTTTCTAAATACATTCAAATATGTATCCGCTCATGAG
ACAATAACCCTGATAAATGCTTCAATAATATTGAAAAAGGAAGAGTATGAGTATTCAACATTTCCGTGTC
GCCCTTATTCCCTTTTTTGCGGCATTTTGCCTTCCTGTTTTTGCTCACCCAGAAACGCTGGTGAAAGTAA
AAGATGCTGAAGATCAGTTGGGTGCACGAGTGGGTTACATCGAACTGGATCTCAACAGCGGTAAGATCCT
TGAGAGTTTTCGCCCCGAAGAACGTTTTCCAATGATGAGCACTTTTAAAGTTCTGCTATGTGGCGCGGTA
TTATCCCGTATTGACGCCGGGCAAGAGCAACTCGGTCGCCGCATACACTATTCTCAGAATGACTTGGTTG
AGTACTCACCAGTCACAGAAAAGCATCTTACGGATGGCATGACAGTAAGAGAATTATGCAGTGCTGCCAT
AACCATGAGTGATAACACTGCGGCCAACTTACTTCTGACAACGATCGGAGGACCGAAGGAGCTAACCGCT
TTTTTGCACAACATGGGGGATCATGTAACTCGCCTTGATCGTTGGGAACCGGAGCTGAATGAAGCCATAC
CAAACGACGAGCGTGACACCACGATGCCTGTAGCAATGGCAACAACGTTGCGCAAACTATTAACTGGCGA
ACTACTTACTCTAGCTTCCCGGCAACAATTAATAGACTGGATGGAGGCGGATAAAGTTGCAGGACCACTT
CTGCGCTCGGCCCTTCCGGCTGGCTGGTTTATTGCTGATAAATCTGGAGCCGGTGAGCGTGGGTCTCGCG
GTATCATTGCAGCACTGGGGCCAGATGGTAAGCCCTCCCGTATCGTAGTTATCTACACGACGGGGAGTCA
GGCAACTATGGATGAACGAAATAGACAGATCGCTGAGATAGGTGCCTCACTGATTAAGCATTGGTAACTG
TCAGACCAAGTTTACTCATATATACTTTAGATTGATTTAAAACTTCATTTTTAATTTAAAAGGATCTAGG
TGAAGATCCTTTTTGATAATCTCATGACCAAAATCCCTTAACGTGAGTTTTCGTTCCACTGAGCGTCAGA
CCCCGTAGAAAAGATCAAAGGATCTTCTTGAGATCCTTTTTTTCTGCGCGTAATCTGCTGCTTGCAAACA
AAAAAACCACCGCTACCAGCGGTGGTTTGTTTGCCGGATCAAGAGCTACCAACTCTTTTTCCGAAGGTAA
CTGGCTTCAGCAGAGCGCAGATACCAAATACTGTTCTTCTAGTGTAGCCGTAGTTAGGCCACCACTTCAA
GAACTCTGTAGCACCGCCTACATACCTCGCTCTGCTAATCCTGTTACCAGTGGCTGCTGCCAGTGGCGAT
AAGTCGTGTCTTACCGGGTTGGACTCAAGACGATAGTTACCGGATAAGGCGCAGCGGTCGGGCTGAACGG
GGGGTTCGTGCACACAGCCCAGCTTGGAGCGAACGACCTACACCGAACTGAGATACCTACAGCGTGAGCT
ATGAGAAAGCGCCACGCTTCCCGAAGGGAGAAAGGCGGACAGGTATCCGGTAAGCGGCAGGGTCGGAACA
GGAGAGCGCACGAGGGAGCTTCCAGGGGGAAACGCCTGGTATCTTTATAGTCCTGTCGGGTTTCGCCACC
TCTGACTTGAGCGTCGATTTTTGTGATGCTCGTCAGGGGGGCGGAGCCTATGGAAAAACGCCAGCAACGC
GGCCTTTTTACGGTTCCTGGCCTTTTGCTGGCCTTTTGCTCACATGTTCTTTCCTGCGTTATCCCCTGAT
TCTGTGGATAACCGTATTACCGCCTTTGAGTGAGCTGATACCGCTCGCCGCAGCCGAACGACCGAGCGCA
GCGAGTCAGTGAGCGAGGAAGCGGAAGAGCGCCTGATGCGGTATTTTCTCCTTACGCATCTGTGCGGTAT
TTCACACCGCATAGACCAGCCGCGTAACCTGGCAAAATCGGTTACGGTTGAGTAATAAATGGATGCCCTG
CGTAAGCGGGTGTGGGCGGACAATAAAGTCTTAAACTGAACAAAATAGATCTAAACTATGACAATAAAGT
CTTAAACTAGACAGAATAGTTGTAAACTGAAATCAGTCCAGTTATGCTGTGAAAAAGCATACTGGACTTT
TGTTATGGCTAAAGCAAACTCTTCATTTTCTGAAGTGCAAATTGCCCGTCGTATTAAAGAGGGGCGTGGC
CAAGGGCATGGTAAAGACTATATTCGCGGCGTTGTGACAATTTACCGAACAACTCCGCGGCCGGGAAGCC
GATCTCGGCTTGAACGAATTGTTAGGTGGCGGTACTTGGGTCGATATCAAAGTGCATCACTTCTTCCCGT
ATGCCCAACTTTGTATAGAGAGCCACTGCGGGATCGTCACCGTAATCTGCTTGCACGTAGATCACATAAG
CACCAAGCGCGTTGGCCTCATGCTTGAGGAGATTGATGAGCGCGGTGGCAATGCCCTGCCTCCGGTGCTC
GCCGGAGACTGCGAGATCATAGATATAGATCTCACTACGCGGCTGCTCAAACTTGGGCAGAACGTAAGCC
GCGAGAGCGCCAACAACCGCTTCTTGGTCGAAGGCAGCAAGCGCGATGAATGTCTTACTACGGAGCAAGT
TCCCGAGGTAATCGGAGTCCGGCTGATGTTGGGAGTAGGTGGCTACGTCTCCGAACTCACGACCGAAAAG
ATCAAGAGCAGCCCGCATGGATTTGACTTGGTCAGGGCCGAGCCTACATGTGCGAATGATGCCCATACTT
GAGCCACCTAACTTTGTTTTAGGGCGACTGCCCTGCTGCGTAACATCGTTGCTGCTGCGTAACATCGTTG
CTGCTCCATAACATCAAACATCGACCCACGGCGTAACGCGCTTGCTGCTTGGATGCCCGAGGCATAGACT
GTACAAAAAAACAGTCATAACAAGCCATGAAAACCGCCACTGCGCCGTTACCACCGCTGCGTTCGGTCAA
GGTTCTGGACCAGTTGCGTGAGCGCATACGCTACTTGCATTACAGTTTACGAACCGAACAGGCTTATGTC
AACTGGGTTCGTGCCTTCATCCGTTTCCACGGTGTGCGTCACCCGGCAACCTTGGGCAGCAGCGAAGTCG
AGGCATTTCTGTCCTGGCTGGCGAACGAGCGCAAGGTTTCGGTCTCCACGCATCGTCAGGCATTGGCGGC
CTTGCTGTTCTTCTACGGCAAGGTGCTGTGCACGGATCTGCCCTTGCTTCAGGAGATCGGTAGACCTCGG
CCGTCGCGGCGCTTGCCGGTGGTGCTGACCCCGGATGAAGTGGTTCGCATCCTCGGTTTTCTGGAAGGCG
AGCATCGTTTGTTCGCCCAGGACTCTAGCTATAGTTCTAGTGGTTGGCTACAGCTTTGTTTAAACAAAGC
TGGCTATGGCAGGGCTTGCCGCCCCGACGTTGGCTGCGAGCCCTGGGCCTTCACCCGAACTTGGGGGTTG
GGGTGGGGAAAAGGAAGAAACGCGGGCGTATTGGTCCCAATGGGGTCTCGGTGGGGTATCGACAGAGTGC
CAGCCCTGGGACCGAACCCCGCGTTTATGAACAAACGACCCAACACCCGTGCGTTTTATTCTGTCTTTTT
ATTGCCGTCATAGCGCGGGTTCCTTCCGGTATTGTCTCCTTCCGTGTTTCAGTTAGCCTCCCCCATCTCC
CGGTACCGCATGCTTTATTTTTCAAATTGCGGATGGCTCCATGGAATGCTGGATTTGGTACCGCATGCTA
TGCATCAGCTGTTACTTCTCGAACTGAGGGTGAGACCAAGAACCTCCGCCGCTACCTCCGCCGGATCCGC
CACCTTTTTCAAATTGCGGATGGCTCCATGACTGGAAGTACAGGTTTTCCTCAGCTAGCGATGACACCTT
AGCCACAGCCTTAGCCAAGTCCTGCACCAGAGCAGAGTTCAGCTGGGGCAGAGTGGAGATCTTGGCGTGC
TTGGAGGTGGCGTATTTGTTCTTCACAGTCATGTGCTTGGTCAGGCCCTGGTTGACCATGACCACGTTCT
TGGCCAGGTGCTGCATCACAGGCAGCAGGGATTCCTCGGTGTAGGACAGGTAGTGCTGCAGAGTAGGGGT
CCACTCGCCGTTGTCCAGGATCTTGAGAGCCAGGCAGAAAGCACCAGCAGCGATCTGAGAAGGTGGGAAG
TGCACCATGTCGTAGTCCAGCATGGTCAGTTCCATCAGGTACTTAGCCAGGGTGTGCTGTTCCACGTCCA
CCTCTCCGATCTTGGAAGCACGACGCAGGAAGTGCAGAGGCAAAGGTCTACCCAGGCCGAAGTTCAGAGC
GCGCAGGATCTTCATTTCCATCTGACGGATCTGGTGCTTGGTGTAGGTGTTGTCGGTCACGAAAGCGAAG
TCGCCGATCTCAGGAGGGTACATTTCCTCGTACTTAGAGGCAATGAACATAGCGGTGACACCCACGAGCT
GCAGCATTTTCTTGGGCACGCAGTTGTTCTGCATGAAGCGGTCGATGATGGACACGGTCATGTACATAGT
CTCTTGCAGCAGACGGAACTTCATCTGCACCTGGACCAGCCAGTCGATCAGGATAGCACGCATGTTGCCG
GTCACTTCACGACCCAGCAGGTACTTGGGACGCACAGCCTGTTCCTCTTCCAGTTGACGCAGGTAAGCGT
AGATGTCCTTCACGTACTCGGAGCACAGGTTAGGGTCAGCACCGTCCTCAGCGTCCACGTCGTTAGCAGC
CAGGATCACGTCGGAGAAAGCCTGGCACAGGTCCTCTTCAGCTGGAGCGCAACCGGAGGTTTCCATAGGT
GAGGGTGAAGCGGTGTCCACCAGGATAGGCTCAGGGGACAGCTTTTCCTCTTTCACAGGACCAGGTTCTG
GCTCTGGTTCAGGCTCAGGCACAGGTTCAGACACAGGCACGGGCACCAACATGGGCACCTTCTCGAGAGG
CTTGGGCAGCTTCTTGTCGATCACTTTGCCGGTAGCGGAGGGCTTAGCCTCTTTCTTCATGGGCATCTTA
GCCTGCAGCTGCTCGGACACCTTGTTTCCGATGTCTCCCAGAGCGGTACGAGGACGCAGTCCAGGCTTAG
AAGTAGCAGCAGGAGCGGTGGGCACACGCTTAGCACCAGCCATGTTGATCTTCGCCTTGTTCTCAGCGTT
GATCTTGGAGTTACGGGTCACACGCAGAGCCATGATTGTAAATAAAATGTAATTTACAGTATAGTATTTT
AATTAATATACAAATGATTTGATAATAATTCTTATTTAACTATAATATATTGTGTTGGGTTGAATTAAAG
GTCCGTATACTAGTATCGATTCGCGACCTACTCCGGAATATTAATAGATCATGGAGATAATTAAAATGAT
AACCATCTCGCAAATAAATAAGTATTTTACTGTTTTCGTAACAGTTTTGTAATAAAAAAACCTATAAATA
TGGAAGATTACACCAAGATCGAGAAGATCGGCGAGGGCACCTACGGTGTCGTGTACAAGGGTCGTCACAA
GACCACCGGACAGGTGGTGGCTATGAAGAAGATCCGTCTGGAATCCGAGGAAGAGGGCGTCCCCTCTACC
GCTATCCGTGAAATCTCCCTGCTGAAAGAGCTGCGTCACCCCAACATCGTGTCCCTGCAAGACGTGCTGA
TGCAGGACTCCCGTCTGTACCTGATCTTCGAGTTCCTGTCTATGGACCTGAAGAAGTACCTGGACTCTAT
CCCTCCTGGCCAGTACATGGACTCCAGCCTGGTCAAGTCCTACCTGTACCAGATCCTGCAGGGTATCGTG
TTCTGCCACTCTCGTCGTGTGCTGCACCGTGACCTGAAGCCTCAGAACCTGCTGATCGACGACAAGGGCA
CCATCAAGCTGGCTGACTTCGGACTGGCTCGTGCTTTCGGTATCCCCATCCGTGTGTACACCCACGAGGT
GGTCACTCTGTGGTATCGTTCTCCCGAGGTGCTGCTGGGTTCCGCTCGTTACTCTACCCCTGTGGACATC
TGGTCCATCGGCACCATCTTCGCTGAGCTGGCTACCAAGAAACCCCTGTTCCACGGCGACTCCGAGATCG
ACCAACTGTTCCGTATCTTCCGTGCTCTGGGCACCCCTAACAACGAAGTGTGGCCTGAGGTGGAATCTCT
GCAGGACTACAAGAACACTTTCCCCAAGTGGAAGCCCGGTTCTCTGGCTTCCCACGTGAAGAACCTGGAC
GAGAACGGACTGGACCTGCTGTCCAAGATGCTCATCTACGACCCCGCTAAGCGCATCTCCGGCAAGATGG
CTCTGAACCATCCTTACTTCAACGACCTGGACAACCAGATCAAGAAGATGATCGCAGCTGAGGCTCTGGA
AGTTCTGTTTCAGGGACCTCACCATCATCACCATCACCATCACTAAGCTTGTCGAGAAGTACTAGAGGAT
CATAATCAGCCATACCACATTTGTAGAGGTTTTACTTGCTTTAAAAAACCTCCCACACCTCCCCCTGAAC
CTGAAACATAAAATGAATGCAATTGTTGTTGTTAACTTGTTTATTGCAGCTTATAATGGTTACAAATAAA
GCAATAGCATCACAAATTTCACAAATAAAGCATTTTTTTCACTGCATTCTAGTTGTGGTTTGTCCAAACT
CATCAATGTATCTTATCATGTCTGGATCTGATCACTGCTTGAGCCTAGGCGCTCTGTCCAGGTTCAATCG
CCCGACGTTGGCTGCGAGCCCTGGGCCTTCACCCGAACTTGGGGGTTGGGGTGGGGAAAAGGAAGAAACG
CGGGCGTATTGGTCCCAATGGGGTCTCGGTGGGGTATCGACAGAGTGCCAGCCCTGGGACCGAACCCCGC
GTTTATGAACAAACGACCCAACACCCGTGCGTTTTATTCTGTCTTTTTATTGCCGTCATAGCGCGGGTTC
CTTCCGGTATTGTCTCCTTCCGTGTTTCAGTTAGCCTCCCCCATCTCCCGGTACCGCATGCTTTATTTTT
CAAATTGCGGATGGCTCCATGGAATGCTGGATTTGGTACCGCATGCTATGCATCAGCTGTTACTTCTCGA
ACTGAGGGTGAGACCAAGAACCTCCGCCGCTACCTCCGCCGGATCCGCCACCTTTTTCAAATTGCGGATG
GCTCCATGACTGGAAGTACAGGTTTTCCTCAGCTAGCGATGATTA
[237 nt withheld, positions 8282-8518]
GATTGTAAATAAAATGTAATTTACAGTATAGTATTTTAATTAATATACAAATGATTTGATAATAATTCTT
ATTTAACTATAATATATTGTGTTGGGTTGAATTAAAGGTCCGTATACTAGTATCGATTCGCGACCTACTC
CGGAATATTAATAGATCATGGAGATAATTAAAATGATAACCATCTCGCAAATAAATAAGTATTTTACTGT
TTTCGTAACAGTTTTGTAATAAAAAAACCTATAAATATCCCTCTCTCCATCGCAGCTGAGGCTCTGGAAG
TTCTGTTTCAGGGACCTCACCATCATCACCATCACCATCACTAAGCTTGTCGAGAA
Features (pLannotate 1.2.2; 28 found; start..end, strand, type, name):
     10..93      +  CDS            large T antigen (fragment): large T antigen from SV40 (simian virus 40)
    116..250     +  polyA_signal   SV40 poly(A) signal: SV40 polyadenylation signal
    279..444     -  mobile_element Tn7L: mini-Tn7 element (left end of the Tn7 transposon) Tn7
    607..623     +  CDS            lacZα (fragment): LacZα fragment of β-galactosidase; lacZ fragment
    628..1082    +  rep_origin     f1 ori (sequence partly withheld): f1 bacteriophage origin of replication; arrow indicates direction of (+) strand synthesis
   1108..1212    +  promoter       AmpR promoter: bla
   1213..2073    +  CDS            AmpR: β-lactamase; bla; confers resistance to ampicillin, carbenicillin, and related antibiotics
   2244..2832    +  rep_origin     ori: high-copy-number ColE1/pMB1/pBR322/pUC origin of replication
   3018..3069    -  misc_feature   bom (fragment): basis of mobility region from pBR322
   3137..3361    -  mobile_element Tn7R: mini-Tn7 element (right end of the Tn7 transposon) Tn7
   3428..3961    -  CDS            GmR: gentamycin acetyltransferase; aacC1; confers resistance to gentamycin
   4150..4178    -  promoter       Pc promoter: intI1 (promoter lies within the coding sequence); class 1 integron promoter
   4156..4503    -  CDS            YPR2_ECOLX (fragment): Protein predicted: Swiss-Prot protein existence level 4. From Escherichia coli.
   4695..4743    -  polyA_signal   HSV TK poly(A) signal: herpes simplex virus thymidine kinase polyadenylation signal (Cole and Stacy, 1985)
   4978..4995    -  CDS            TEV site (fragment): tobacco etch virus (TEV) protease recognition and cleavage site
   5011..6309    -  CDS            CCNB1: CCNB1_HUMAN - Also known as CCNB. Experimental evidence at protein level: Swiss-Prot protein existence level 1. Essential for the control of the cell cycle at the G2/M (mitosis) transition. From Homo sapiens (Human).
   6310..6419    -  promoter       p10 promoter: baculovirus promoter for expression in insect cells
   6464..6555    +  promoter       polyhedrin promoter: polh from Autographa californica; promoter for the baculovirus polyhedrin gene
   6556..7446    +  CDS            CDK1: CDK1_HUMAN - Also known as CDC2, CDC28A, CDKN1, P34CDC2. Experimental evidence at protein level: Swiss-Prot protein existence level 1. (Microbial infection) Acts as a receptor for hepatitis C virus (HCV) in hepatocytes and facilitates its cell entry. From Homo sapiens (Human).
   7492..7509    +  CDS            7xHis (fragment): 6xHis affinity tag
   7534..7617    +  CDS            large T antigen (fragment): large T antigen from SV40 (simian virus 40)
   7640..7774    +  polyA_signal   SV40 poly(A) signal: SV40 polyadenylation signal
   7963..8011    -  polyA_signal   HSV TK poly(A) signal: herpes simplex virus thymidine kinase polyadenylation signal (Cole and Stacy, 1985)
   8246..8263    -  CDS            TEV site (fragment): tobacco etch virus (TEV) protease recognition and cleavage site
   8282..8518    -  CDS            CKS1B (sequence withheld): CKS1_HUMAN - Also known as CKS1. Experimental evidence at protein level: Swiss-Prot protein existence level 1. Binds to the catalytic subunit of the cyclin dependent kinases and is essential for their biological function. From Homo sapiens (Human).
   8519..8628    -  promoter       p10 promoter: baculovirus promoter for expression in insect cells
   8673..8764    +  promoter       polyhedrin promoter: polh from Autographa californica; promoter for the baculovirus polyhedrin gene
   8822..8839    +  CDS            7xHis (fragment): 6xHis affinity tag
