[The description below was written by a language model from this plasmid's Addgene catalogue record and pLannotate feature annotations shown in this document.]
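Description:
pF1-Hs Cdk1/cyclin B1/Cks1 is an 8.9 kb insect-cell expression plasmid built on the pF1 backbone, a baculovirus transfer vector of the Tn7-transposition type. In E. coli it is maintained at high copy from a ColE1/pUC-type origin and selected with ampicillin; an f1 origin is also present. The annotated Tn7L and Tn7R ends bracket a gentamicin resistance gene together with the expression cassettes. This arrangement allows the whole block to be transposed into a baculoviral bacmid, from which recombinant virus can be generated.

The payload consists of three human genes, codon-optimised for insect cells and assembled by Gibson cloning, arranged as two back-to-back dual-promoter modules. In the first, a polyhedrin promoter drives CDK1 with a C-terminal polyhistidine tag (listed as 8xHis) and an SV40 polyadenylation signal. The divergent p10 promoter drives cyclin B1 (CCNB1), followed by a TEV protease site, the double Strep-tag recorded in the catalogue (not separately annotated), and an HSV TK poly(A) signal. In the second module, p10 drives CKS1B, also with a downstream TEV site annotation and HSV TK terminator, although the catalogue lists no tag for this subunit. The paired polyhedrin promoter in this module appears to be unoccupied, with only the backbone His-tag sequence and an SV40 poly(A) signal downstream.

Both promoters are very late baculoviral promoters, so all three subunits are produced in the same infected cell. This allows the active Cdk1/cyclin B1/Cks1 kinase complex to assemble in vivo and be recovered through the His and Strep affinity tags. The associated work concerns the structural analysis of human separase regulation by securin and CDK1–cyclin B1.
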