Addgene plasmid #177329: pF1-Hs Cdk1/cyclin B1/Cks1
Purpose: Co-expression of the human active Cdk1/cyclin B1/Cks1 kinase complex
Depositing lab: Andreas Boland. Depositing organization: University of Geneva. Publication: Structural basis of human separase regulation by securin and CDK1-cyclin B1. Yu J, Raia P, Ghent CM, Raisch T, Sadian Y, Cavadini S, Sabale PM, Barford D, Raunser S, Morgan DO, Boland A. Nature. 2021 Aug;596(7870):138-142. doi: 10.1038/s41586-021-03764-0. Epub 2021 Jul 21. PubMed 34290405.
Backbone
  Vector backbone: pF1
  Backbone size w/o insert (bp): 6424
  Total vector size (bp): 8854
  Vector type: Insect Expression
Growth in bacteria
  Bacterial resistance: Ampicillin, 100 μg/mL
  Growth temperature: 37°C
  Growth strain: DH5alpha
  Copy number: High Copy
Gene/Insert 1
  Gene/Insert name: Cyclin-dependent kinase 1 (alt names: CDK1; CDC2)
  Species: H. sapiens (human)
  Insert size (bp): 891
  GenBank ID: CAA28963.1
  Entrez Gene: CDK1 (a.k.a. CDC2, CDC28A, P34CDC2)
  Promoter: polh
  Tag / fusion protein: 8 x His (C terminal on backbone)
  Cloning method: Gibson Cloning
  Sequencing primers: 5′ GAAGATTACACCAAGATCGA; 3′ CATCTTCTTGATCTGGTTGT
Gene/Insert 2
  Gene/Insert name: G2/mitotic-specific cyclin-B1 (alt names: CCNB1; cyclin B1)
  Species: H. sapiens (human)
  Insert size (bp): 1299
  GenBank ID: BAF82120.1
  Entrez Gene: CCNB1 (a.k.a. CCNB)
  Promoter: p10
  Tag / fusion protein: 2 x Strep-tag (C terminal on backbone)
  Cloning method: Gibson Cloning
  Sequencing primers: 5′ CACCTTAGCCACAGCCTTAG; 3′ GCTCTGCGTGTGACCCGTAA
Gene/Insert 3
  Gene/Insert name: Cyclin-dependent kinases regulatory subunit 1 (alt names: CKS1B; CKS1)
  Species: H. sapiens (human)
  Insert size (bp): 240
  GenBank ID: CAA38702.1
  Entrez Gene: CKS1B (a.k.a. CKS1, PNAS-16, PNAS-18, ckshs1)
  Promoter: p10
  Cloning method: Gibson Cloning
  Sequencing primers: 5′ CTTCTTGGGCTTCTTAGGCA; 3′ TCCCACAAGCAGATCTACTA
Terms and licenses: Academic/Nonprofit Terms; Industry Terms: Not Available to Industry
Depositor comments: Genes are gene-optimised for insect cell expression and have been ordered from GeneArts.
How to cite: pF1-Hs Cdk1/cyclin B1/Cks1 was a gift from Andreas Boland (Addgene plasmid # 177329 ; http://n2t.net/addgene:177329 ; RRID:Addgene_177329)
